Addgene plasmid #204832: pDB5322
Purpose: An integrating plasmid containing both the inducible enotetSW4 promoter and the coding sequence of the TetR repressor under the control of the constitutive CMV promoter.
Depositing lab: Li-Lin Du. Depositing organization: National Institute of Biological Sciences, Beijing. Publication: An improved tetracycline-inducible expression system for fission yeast. Lyu XH, Yang YS, Pan ZQ, Ning SK, Suo F, Du LL. J Cell Sci. 2024 Nov 1;137(21):jcs263404. doi: 10.1242/jcs.263404. Epub 2024 Nov 1. PubMed 39318285.
Backbone
  Vector backbone: pAde6NotI
  Backbone size w/o insert (bp): 8617
  Total vector size (bp): 9952
  Vector type: Yeast Expression
  Selectable markers: Hygromycin
Growth in bacteria
  Bacterial resistance: Ampicillin, 100 μg/mL
  Growth temperature: 37°C
  Growth strain: DH5alpha
  Copy number: High Copy
Gene/Insert 1
  Gene/Insert name: tetR
  Species: S. pombe (fission yeast)
  Insert size (bp): 621
  Promoter: CMV promoter
  Cloning method: Unknown
  Sequencing primers: 5′ tgcaaggcgattaagttg
Gene/Insert 2
  Gene/Insert name: mECitrine
  Species: S. pombe (fission yeast)
  Insert size (bp): 714
  Promoter: enotetSW4 promoter
  Cloning method: Unknown
  Sequencing primers: 5′ TCAACATGGCGGTAATGT
Terms and licenses: Academic/Nonprofit Terms; Industry Terms: Not Available to Industry
How to cite: pDB5322 was a gift from Li-Lin Du (Addgene plasmid # 204832 ; http://n2t.net/addgene:204832 ; RRID:Addgene_204832)
