[The description below was written by a language model from this plasmid's Addgene catalogue record and pLannotate feature annotations shown in this document.]
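Description:
pDB5322 is a 9,952 bp integrating yeast expression plasmid for the fission yeast Schizosaccharomyces pombe, built on the pAde6NotI backbone. In E. coli it is maintained at high copy through a ColE1/pUC-type origin and selected with ampicillin via the β-lactamase gene. An f1 origin and remnants of a lacZα/lac promoter cloning region flanked by T7 and T3 promoters are also present. The plasmid has no annotated yeast replication origin. Instead it carries the S. pombe ade6 coding sequence together with a fragment of the vtc4 gene. This fits the stated integrating design and the backbone name, which suggests targeting to the ade6 locus, although the record does not spell out the integration mechanism. Yeast transformants are selected with hygromycin through the hphMX6 cassette, which ends in the Ashbya gossypii TEF terminator.

The payload combines both halves of a tetracycline-regulated expression system on one plasmid. The E. coli TetR repressor (621 bp) is expressed constitutively from the human CMV enhancer/promoter. On the opposite strand, the inducible enotetSW4 promoter drives the yellow fluorescent reporter mECitrine (714 bp), which is followed by the S. cerevisiae ADH1 terminator. The annotation software labels this reporter as the Aequorea-derived variant "10B". It does not recognise the enotetSW4 promoter as such, and only a short match to a tet-operator-bearing H1 promoter variant lies upstream of the reporter. TetR binds operator sites to hold the promoter off, and tetracycline-class inducers reduce its DNA affinity and relieve repression. The construct comes from work on an improved tetracycline-inducible system for fission yeast, where the mECitrine cassette provides a fluorescent readout of promoter activity.
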