Features (pLannotate 1.2.2; 24 found; start..end, strand, type, name):
    137..186     +  misc_feature   bom (fragment): basis of mobility region from pBR322
    466..636     -  CDS            vtc4 (fragment): VTC4_SCHPO - Experimental evidence at protein level: Swiss-Prot protein existence level 1. Component of the vacuolar transporter chaperone (VTC) complex, which plays a role in vacuolar membrane fusion. From Schizosaccharomyces pombe (strain 972 / ATCC 24843) (Fission yeast).
    847..2502    +  CDS            ade6: PUR6_SCHPO - Also known as min1. Protein inferred from homology: Swiss-Prot protein existence level 3. From Schizosaccharomyces pombe (strain 972 / ATCC 24843) (Fission yeast).
   2658..2706    +  misc_feature   bom (fragment): basis of mobility region from pBR322
   2734..3162    -  rep_origin     f1 ori (sequence partly withheld): f1 bacteriophage origin of replication; arrow indicates direction of (+) strand synthesis
   3166..3321    -  CDS            lacZα (fragment): LacZα fragment of β-galactosidase; lacZ fragment
   3329..3347    +  promoter       T7 promoter: promoter for bacteriophage T7 RNA polymerase
   3360..3980    -  CDS            tetR: TETR2_ECOLX - Experimental evidence at protein level: Swiss-Prot protein existence level 1. TetR is the repressor of the tetracycline resistance element; its N-terminal region forms a helix-turn-helix structure and binds DNA. Binding of tetracycline to TetR reduces the repressor affinity for the tetracycline resistance gene (tetA) promoter operator sites. From Escherichia coli.
   4082..4285    -  promoter       CMV promoter: human cytomegalovirus (CMV) immediate early promoter
   4286..4665    -  enhancer       CMV enhancer: human cytomegalovirus immediate early enhancer
   4973..4994    +  promoter       H1-2O2 promoter (fragment): doxycycline-inducible variant of the human H1 RNA promoter (Henriksen et al., 2007)
   5058..5771    +  CDS            10B: 10B is a fluorescent protein published in 1996, derived from Aequorea victoria.
   5799..5986    +  terminator     ADH1 terminator: S. cerevisiae ADH1; transcription terminator for the S. cerevisiae alcohol dehydrogenase 1 (ADH1) gene
   6055..7630    +  gene           hphMX6: yeast selectable marker conferring hygromycin resistance
   7433..7630    +  terminator     TEF terminator: Ashbya gossypii TEF terminator
   7692..7710    -  promoter       T3 promoter: promoter for bacteriophage T3 RNA polymerase
   7755..7771    -  protein_bind   lac operator: The lac repressor binds to the lac operator to inhibit transcription in E. coli. This inhibition can be relieved by adding lactose or isopropyl-β-D-thiogalactopyranoside (IPTG). lac repressor encoded by lacI
   7779..7809    -  promoter       lac promoter: promoter for the E. coli lac operon
   7824..7845    -  protein_bind   CAP binding site: CAP binding activates transcription in the presence of cAMP. E. coli catabolite activator protein
   7858..7950    -  CDS            lacI (fragment): lac repressor; lacI; The lac repressor binds to the lac operator to inhibit transcription in E. coli. This inhibition can be relieved by adding lactose or isopropyl-β-D-thiogalactopyranoside (IPTG).
   8133..8721    -  rep_origin     ori: high-copy-number ColE1/pMB1/pBR322/pUC origin of replication
   8892..9752    -  CDS            AmpR: β-lactamase; bla; confers resistance to ampicillin, carbenicillin, and related antibiotics
   9753..9857    -  promoter       AmpR promoter: bla
   9952..35      +  CDS            rop (fragment) (across the origin): Rop protein, which maintains plasmids at low copy number; rop
>Addgene plasmid #204832 | pDB5322 | addgene full sequence | sequence record 405720 | Addgene NGS Result
TCGCGCGTTTCGGTGATGACGGTGAAAACCTCTGACACATGCAGCTCCCGGAGACGGTCACAGCTTGTCT
GTAAGCGGATGCCGGGAGCAGACAAGCCCGTCAGGGCGCGTCAGCGGGTGTTGGCGGGTGTCGGGGCTGG
CTTAACTATGCGGCATCAGAGCAGATTGTACTGAGAGTGCACCATAACCGGGAGAATCCTGAATAATGTG
CTGTGAAGCAGTTGAAAGAAAATTAAAGAACCCAATATAATATGCTATAAAGCAATCAAAAAATAATAGT
AAGAAACCCAAATAAAACCCCGTTGACCATGTTCCCAATTAAATTAACGCATATTAATGCAAAAAATGCA
ATATTAAGACTAGTTATTAAACCGATAATTAGTCTTCAATTATTAAAAGATGTAGTTGATTTGTATTATC
TTTCAATTGCTAATTCTAAATATATTGGAGAATTCAATGAGTTTATGCATTGAAGTTTAAGATAACATTG
GCGCTGATTGCAGCAAAAGTAATCACGCATATAGCTGTAGGACCAAAACGATCATCATATCGGACCGCAT
TATGTTTAGCGGCCGCTAAACGTTGCTTTATATATGGATAACGACATATACATTTATTTCTTGAAAAAAT
AGCAAAGCTATATTGATTTTAGCGTATGCTGCTTTAAAGTTGCATTTCACAATGCTTGGAAATGTAACGA
TGACAGAATTAATACGATGCAAAACTCAAATAATAAACTGCGCACTAACTCACTACAATAAACAACTTTG
AAAAAAAGATTCGTTTTTTCAACATTTACCATCTCATTAAGCTGAGCTGCCAAGGTATATACATACTTCA
TCGAATATGAGCGAAAAACAGGTTGTAGGGATCCTTGGAGGTGGTCAATTGGGCCGAATGATGGTAGAGG
CAGCCCATCGCTTAAACATCAAATGCATCATCTTGGATGCAGCAAATTCTCCTGCCAAACAAATTGATGG
AGGACGTGAGCACATTGATGCATCATTTACTGACCCCGATGCAATTGTTGAACTGTCTAAGAAGTGCACG
TTATTAACAACTGAAATTGAGCATATTAACACTGATGCCTTGGCAGCCGTTACGAAATCTGTTGCTGTTG
AACCCTCTCCTGCAACTCTGCGATGCATTCAAGACAAATATCTTCAAAAACAGCATTTACAGGTTTTTAA
GATTGCACTTCCTGAATTTTGCGATGCACCTGACCAGGAAAGTGTTGAAAAAGCAGGCCAAGAGTTTGGT
TATCCTTTTGTACTGAAAAGTAAAACATTGGCTTACGACGGTCGTGGAAATTACGTTGTTCATCAACCAT
CTGAGATTCCTACTGCCATCAAAGCACTTGGTGATCGTCCGCTTTATGTTGAAAAGTTCGTTCCTTTCTC
CATGGAAATTGCAGTGATGGTAGTACGCAGTTTAGACGGAAAAGTTTATGCTTATCCTACAACTGAGACC
ATTCAAAAGGATAATGTTTGTCATTTAGTATATGCCCCTGCTCGTCTTCCCTTCTCAATTCAACAGCGTG
CTCAAACCCTTGCCATGGATGCGGTGCGCACTTTTGAAGGCGCTGGTATATATGGTGTAGAGATGTTTGT
TTTGCAAGATGGTGAGACCATTTTACTCAACGAAATTGCTCCTCGGCCTCACAATTCAGGTCACTACACC
ATTGAAGCTTGCCCAACTTCTCAGTTTGAAGCTCACTTACGGGCCATATGTGGTCTTCCTTTCAGCGAAA
TCAACACCCAACTCTCGACTTCCACAACTCATGCGTTGATGGTAAATATTTTAGGTACTGATGATCCTGA
TTATGTTTCAAAGATCGCTAAACGTTCTCTGTCCATTCCCGGTGCAACTTTGCATCTTTATGGTAAAGCT
GAATCTAGAAAGGGTCGCAAGATGGGACACGTTACCATCATTTCTGATTCACCTCAAGAATGTGAACGTA
GGTATCAGATGCTTCTTGACGTCAAAGATCCTGTCGAATCACCTGTTGTTGGTATTATCATGGGTTCGGA
TTCTGATTTAAGCAAGATGAAAGATGCTGCCGTCATTTTAGATGAATTCAAGGTGCCTTACGAACTTACT
ATTGTTTCAGCTCACCGCACACCAGATCGCATGGTTACTTATGCTCGTACCGCAGCTTCAAGAGGGTTGC
GTGTGATTATTGCTGGTGCTGGTGGTGCCGCTCATTTGCCTGGTATGGTTGCTGCAATGACACCTCTTCC
AGTAATCGGCGTTCCTGTAAAAGGAAGCACTCTTGACGGAGTTGACTCTCTTCACTCTATTGTTCAGATG
CCTCGAGGTGTCCCTGTCGCCACTGTTGCTATCAATAATAGCCAAAATGCCGGTATTTTAGCCTGTCGTA
TACTTGCTACATTTCAACCCTCCCTTTTGGCTGCTATGGAGAGCTTTATGGACAATATGAAAGAGATTGT
TTTAGAAAAGGCTGATAAATTAGAAAAAGTTGGTTGGAAAAATTATTCTGCATAGGCGACCATAGACATA
ACTGTTAAATGATTTTGCTTGCTTTTTGTTTTAAATAATATTTTATTTTGAAATTCTAGATTGTAAAATG
TATTCTAAAAAGTGATTAAAAATTAAAAATAAAAACCCCCCGAATAATGTGCTGCGACGCAGCTAGGGCG
GTGTGAAATACCGCACAGATGCGTAAGGAGAAAATACCGCATCAGGAAATTGTAAGCGTTAATATTTTGT
TAAAATTCGCGTTAAATTTTTGTTAAATCAGCTCATTTTTTAACCAATAGGCCGAAATCGGCAAAATCCC
TTATAAATCAAAAGAATAGACCGAGATAGGGT
[37 nt withheld, positions 2833-2869]
AAAGAACGTGGACTCCAACGTCAAAGG
[49 nt withheld, positions 2897-2945]
T
[91 nt withheld, positions 2947-3037]
G
[124 nt withheld, positions 3039-3162]
CCATTCGCCATTCAGGCTGCGCAACTGTTGGGAAGGGCGATCGGTGCGGGCCTCTTCGCTATTACGCCAG
CTGGCGAAAGGGGGATGTGCTGCAAGGCGATTAAGTTGGGTAACGCCAGGGTTTTCCCAGTCACGACGTT
GTAAAACGACGGCCAGTGAGCGCGCGTAATACGACTCACTATAGGGCGAATTGGTTAAGATCCACTTTCA
CATTTAAGTTGTTTTTCTAATCCGCATATGATCAATTCAAGGCCGAATAAGAAGGCTGGCTCTGCACCTT
GGTGATCAAATAATTCGATAGCTTGTCGTAATAATGGCGGCATACTATCAGTAGTAGGTGTTTCCCTTTC
TTCTTTAGCGACTTGATGCTCTTGATCTTCCAATACGCAACCTAAAGTAAAATGCCCCACAGCGCTGAGT
GCATATAATGCATTCTCTAGTGAAAAACCTTGTTGGCATAAAAAGGCTAATTGATTTTCGAGAGTTTCAT
ACTGTTTTTCTGTAGGCCGTGTACCTAAATGTACTTTTGCTCCATCGCGATGACTTAGTAAAGCACATCT
AAAACTTTTAGCGTTATTACGTAAAAAATCTTGCCAGCTTTCCCCTTCTAAAGGGCAAAAGTGAGTATGG
TGCCTATCTAACATCTCAATGGCTAAGGCGTCGAGCAAAGCCCGCTTATTTTTTACATGCCAATACAATG
TAGGCTGCTCTACACCTAGCTTCTGGGCGAGTTTACGGGTTGTTAAACCTTCGATTCCGACCTCATTAAG
CAGCTCTAATGCGCTGTTAATCACTTTACTTTTATCTAATCTAGACATATGAATTCGGGGCCGCGGAGGC
TGGATCGGTCCCGGTGTCTTCTATGGAGGTCAAAACAGCGTGGATGGCGTCTCCAGGCGATCTGACGGTT
CACTAAACGAGCTCTGCTTATATAGACCTCCCACCGTACACGCCTACCGCCCATTTGCGTCAATGGGGCG
GAGTTGTTACGACATTTTGGAAAGTCCCGTTGATTTTGGTGCCAAAACAAACTCCCATTGACGTCAATGG
GGTGGAGACTTGGAAATCCCCGTGAGTCAAACCGCTATCCACGCCCATTGATGTACTGCCAAAACCGCAT
CACCATGGTAATAGCGATGACTAATACGTAGATGTACTGCCAAGTAGGAAAGTCCCATAAGGTCATGTAC
TGGGCATAATGCCAGGCGGGCCATTTACCGTCATTGACGTCAATAGGGGGCGTACTTGGCATATGATACA
CTTGATGTACTGCCAAGTGGGCAGTTTACCGTAAATACTCCACCCATTGACGTCAATGGAAAGTCCCTAT
TGGCGTTACTATGGGAACATACGTCATTATTGACGTCAATGGGCGGGGGTCGTTGGGCGGTCAGCCAGGC
GGGCCATTTACCGTAAGTTATGTAACGCGGAACTCCATATATGGGCTATGAACTAATGACCCCGTAATTG
ATTACTATTAATAACTAGTCAATAATCAATGTCAACATGGCGGTAATGTTGGACATGAGCCAATATAAAT
GTACATATTATGATATGGATACAACGTATGCAATGGGCCAAGCTCCTCGACCCCCCGGGCCCCATCTCTT
GCCCCTTCTAAGCTCGCTGGACTCGCACATTGGCTACGGTGGCTCGCGTCGCTCGCTTGGTCGCTCCTTC
AACGTACCCTAACGTTCCGGTTAACGATTCTTAAAGAAGCGACCAATTTGTTCCACCGGCTTCTGTGGGC
TCAGGGGCATGTCATGGAAGATTGAGAGGATCGGCGCTTCCTCCAGGTATATATAGAGTGTCCCTATCAG
TGATAGAGACTTGTTTCAGTAAGAATCAATTAGTATTCTACAGTAAACATCGCGGGCCGCTCGGGCCCGG
CTAGCATGAGTAAAGGAGAAGAACTTTTCACTGGAGTTGTCCCAATTCTTGTTGAATTAGATGGTGATGT
TAATGGGCACAAATTTTCTGTCAGTGGAGAGGGTGAAGGTGATGCAACATACGGAAAACTTACCCTTAAA
TTTATTTGCACTACTGGAAAACTACCTGTTCCATGGCCAACACTTGTCACTACTTTGGGTTATGGTCTAA
TGTGCTTTGCTAGATACCCAGATCATATGAAACGGCATGACTTTTTCAAGAGTGCCATGCCCGAAGGTTA
TGTACAGGAAAGAACTATATTTTTCAAAGATGACGGGAACTACAAGACACGTGCTGAAGTCAAGTTTGAA
GGTGATACCCTTGTTAATAGAATCGAGTTAAAAGGTATTGATTTTAAAGAAGATGGAAACATTCTTGGAC
ACAAATTGGAATACAACTATAACTCACACAATGTATACATCATGGCAGACAAACAAAAGAATGGAATCAA
AGTTAACTTCAAAATTAGACACAACATTGAAGATGGAAGCGTTCAACTAGCAGACCATTATCAACAAAAT
ACTCCAATTGGCGATGGCCCTGTCCTTTTACCAGACAACCATTACCTGTCCTATCAATCTAAGCTTTCGA
AAGATCCCAACGAAAAGAGAGACCACATGGTCCTTCTTGAGTTTGTAACAGCTGCTGGGATTACACATGG
CATGGATGAACTATACAAAAGATCTTAACGCGCCACTTCTAAATAAGCGAATTTCTTATGATTTATGATT
TTTATTATTAAATAAGTTATAAAAAAAATAAGTGTATACAAATTTTAAAGTGACTCTTAGGTTTTAAAAC
GAAAATTCTTATTCTTGAGTAACTCTTTCCTGTAGGTCAGGTTGCTTTCTCAGGTATAGTATGAGGTCGC
TCTTATTGACCACACCTCTACCGGCAGATCCGCTAGGGATAACAGGGTAATATGTTTAGCTTGCCTCGTC
CCCGCCGGGTCACCCGGCCAGCGACATGGAGGCCCAGAATACCCTCCTTGACAGTCTTGACGTGCGCAGC
TCAGGGGCATGATGTGACTGTCGCCCGTACATTTAGCCCATACATCCCCATGTATAATCATTTGCATCCA
TACATTTTGATGGCCGCACGGCGCGAAGCAAAAATTACGGCTCCTCGCTGCGGACCTGCGAGCAGGGAAA
CGCTCCCCTCACAGACGCGTTGAATTGTCCCCACGCCGCGCCCCTGTAGAGAAATATAAAAGGTTAGGAT
TTGCCACTGAGGTTCTTCTTTCATATACTTCCTTTTAAAATCTTGCTAGGATACAGTTCTCACATCACAT
CCGAACATAAACAACCATGGGTAAAAAGCCTGAACTCACCGCGACGTCTGTCGAGAAGTTTCTGATCGAA
AAGTTCGACAGCGTCTCCGACCTGATGCGGCTCTCGGAGGGCGAAGAATCTCGTGCTTTCAGCTTCGATG
TAGGAGGGCGTGGATATGTCCTGCGGGTAAATAGCTGCGCCGATGGTTTCTACAAAGATCGTTATGTTTA
TCGGCACTTTGCATCGGCCGCGCTCCCGATTCCGGAAGTGCTTGACATTGGGGAATTCAGCGAGAGCCTG
ACCTATTGCATCTCCCGCCGTGCACAGGGTGTCACGTTGCAAGACCTGCCTGAAACCGAACTGCCCGCTG
TTCTGCAGCCGGTCGCGGAGGCCATGGATGCGATCGCTGCGGCCGATCTTAGCCAGACGAGCGGGTTCGG
CCCATTCGGACCGCAAGGAATCGGTCAATACACTACATGGCGTGATTTCATATGCGCGATTGCTGATCCC
CATGTGTATCACTGGCAAACTGTGATGGACGACACCGTCGGTGCGTCCGTCGCGCAGGCTCTCGATGAGC
TGATGCTTTGGGCCGAGGACTGCCCCGAAGTCCGGCACCTCGTGCACGCGGATTTCGGCTCCAACAATGT
CCTGACGGACAATGGCCGCATAACAGCGGTCATTGACTGGAGCGAGGCGATGTTCGGGGATTCCCAATAC
GAGGTCGCCAACATCTTCTTCTGGAGGCCGTGGTTGGCTTGTATGGAGCAGCAGACGCGCTACTTCGAGC
GGAGGCATCCGGAGCTTGCAGGATCGCCGCGGCTCCGGGCGTATATGCTCCGCATTGGTCTTGACCAACT
CTATCAGAGCTTGGTTGACGGCAATTTCGATGATGCAGCTTGGGCGCAGGGTCGATGCGACGCAATCGTC
CGATCCGGAGCCGGGACTGTCGGGCGTACACAAATCGCCCGCAGAAGCGCGGCCGTCTGGACCGATGGCT
GTGTAGAAGTACTCGCCGATAGTGGAAACCGACGCCCCAGCACTCGTCCGAGGGCAAAGGAATAATCAGT
ACTGACAATAAAAAGATTCTTGTTTTCAAGAACTTGTCATTTGTATAGTTTTTTTATATTGTAGTTGTTC
TATTTTAATCAAATGTTAGCGTGATTTATATTTTTTTTCGCCTCGACATCATCTGCCCAGATGCGAAGTT
AAGTGCGCAGAAAGTAATATCATGCGTCAATCGTATGTGAATGCTGGTCGCTATACTGCTGTCGATTCGA
TACTAACGCCGCCATCCACCTGCAGGTAATCACGTGCCAGCTTTTGTTCCCTTTAGTGAGGGTTAATTGC
GCGCTTGGCGTAATCATGGTCATAGCTGTTTCCTGTGTGAAATTGTTATCCGCTCACAATTCCACACAAC
ATACGAGCCGGAAGCATAAAGTGTAAAGCCTGGGGTGCCTAATGAGTGAGCTAACTCACATTAATTGCGT
TGCGCTCACTGCCCGCTTTCCAGTCGGGAAACCTGTCGTGCCAGCTGCATTAATGAATCGGCCAACGCGC
GGGGAGAGGCGGTTTGCGTATTGGGCGCTCTTCCGCTTCCTCGCTCACTGACTCGCTGCGCTCGGTCGTT
CGGCTGCGGCGAGCGGTATCAGCTCACTCAAAGGCGGTAATACGGTTATCCACAGAATCAGGGGATAACG
CAGGAAAGAACATGTGAGCAAAAGGCCAGCAAAAGGCCAGGAACCGTAAAAAGGCCGCGTTGCTGGCGTT
TTTCCATAGGCTCCGCCCCCCTGACGAGCATCACAAAAATCGACGCTCAAGTCAGAGGTGGCGAAACCCG
ACAGGACTATAAAGATACCAGGCGTTTCCCCCTGGAAGCTCCCTCGTGCGCTCTCCTGTTCCGACCCTGC
CGCTTACCGGATACCTGTCCGCCTTTCTCCCTTCGGGAAGCGTGGCGCTTTCTCATAGCTCACGCTGTAG
GTATCTCAGTTCGGTGTAGGTCGTTCGCTCCAAGCTGGGCTGTGTGCACGAACCCCCCGTTCAGCCCGAC
CGCTGCGCCTTATCCGGTAACTATCGTCTTGAGTCCAACCCGGTAAGACACGACTTATCGCCACTGGCAG
CAGCCACTGGTAACAGGATTAGCAGAGCGAGGTATGTAGGCGGTGCTACAGAGTTCTTGAAGTGGTGGCC
TAACTACGGCTACACTAGAAGAACAGTATTTGGTATCTGCGCTCTGCTGAAGCCAGTTACCTTCGGAAAA
AGAGTTGGTAGCTCTTGATCCGGCAAACAAACCACCGCTGGTAGCGGTGGTTTTTTTGTTTGCAAGCAGC
AGATTACGCGCAGAAAAAAAGGATCTCAAGAAGATCCTTTGATCTTTTCTACGGGGTCTGACGCTCAGTG
GAACGAAAACTCACGTTAAGGGATTTTGGTCATGAGATTATCAAAAAGGATCTTCACCTAGATCCTTTTA
AATTAAAAATGAAGTTTTAAATCAATCTAAAGTATATATGAGTAAACTTGGTCTGACAGTTACCAATGCT
TAATCAGTGAGGCACCTATCTCAGCGATCTGTCTATTTCGTTCATCCATAGTTGCCTGACTCCCCGTCGT
GTAGATAACTACGATACGGGAGGGCTTACCATCTGGCCCCAGTGCTGCAATGATACCGCGAGACCCACGC
TCACCGGCTCCAGATTTATCAGCAATAAACCAGCCAGCCGGAAGGGCCGAGCGCAGAAGTGGTCCTGCAA
CTTTATCCGCCTCCATCCAGTCTATTAATTGTTGCCGGGAAGCTAGAGTAAGTAGTTCGCCAGTTAATAG
TTTGCGCAACGTTGTTGCCATTGCTACAGGCATCGTGGTGTCACGCTCGTCGTTTGGTATGGCTTCATTC
AGCTCCGGTTCCCAACGATCAAGGCGAGTTACATGATCCCCCATGTTGTGCAAAAAAGCGGTTAGCTCCT
TCGGTCCTCCGATCGTTGTCAGAAGTAAGTTGGCCGCAGTGTTATCACTCATGGTTATGGCAGCACTGCA
TAATTCTCTTACTGTCATGCCATCCGTAAGATGCTTTTCTGTGACTGGTGAGTACTCAACCAAGTCATTC
TGAGAATAGTGTATGCGGCGACCGAGTTGCTCTTGCCCGGCGTCAATACGGGATAATACCGCGCCACATA
GCAGAACTTTAAAAGTGCTCATCATTGGAAAACGTTCTTCGGGGCGAAAACTCTCAAGGATCTTACCGCT
GTTGAGATCCAGTTCGATGTAACCCACTCGTGCACCCAACTGATCTTCAGCATCTTTTACTTTCACCAGC
GTTTCTGGGTGAGCAAAAACAGGAAGGCAAAATGCCGCAAAAAAGGGAATAAGGGCGACACGGAAATGTT
GAATACTCATACTCTTCCTTTTTCAATATTATTGAAGCATTTATCAGGGTTATTGTCTCATGAGCGGATA
CATATTTGAATGTATTTAGAAAAATAAACAAATAGGGGTTCCGCGCACATTTCCCCGAAAAGTGCCACCT
GACGTCTAAGAAACCATTATTATCATGACATTAACCTATAAAAATAGGCGTATCACGAGGCCCTTTCGTC
